Addgene plasmid #127179: PB-Neo-TetO-Cdk12_Nterm_FlagHa
Purpose: N-terminal Flag- HA- tandem epitope tagged mouse Cdk12 transgene (NM_001109626.1 isoform) cloned into a dox-inducible piggybac destination vector
Depositing lab: Phil Sharp. Depositing organization: Massachusetts Institute of Technology. Publication: CDK12 regulates DNA repair genes by suppressing intronic polyadenylation. Dubbury SJ, Boutz PL, Sharp PA. Nature. 2018 Dec;564(7734):141-145. doi: 10.1038/s41586-018-0758-y. Epub 2018 Nov 28. PubMed 30487607.
Backbone
  Vector backbone: PBNeo-TetO-Dest
  Backbone manufacturer: Albert Cheng (Jackson Labs)
  Backbone size w/o insert (bp): 10369
  Total vector size (bp): 13274
  Modifications to backbone: None
  Vector type: Mammalian Expression ; Piggybac Transposase Vector
Growth in bacteria
  Bacterial resistance: Ampicillin, 100 μg/mL
  Growth temperature: 30°C
  Growth strain: NEB Stable
  Copy number: Unknown
Gene/Insert
  Gene/Insert name: N-terminally Flag- HA- Epitope Tagged Mouse Cyclin Dependent Kinase 12 (alt name: Cdk12)
  Species: M. musculus (mouse)
  Insert size (bp): 4533
  GenBank ID: NM_001109626.1
  Entrez Gene: Cdk12 (a.k.a. 1810022J16Rik, Crk7, Crkrs, D11Ertd752e, Pksc)
  Promoter: TetO Promoter
  Tag / fusion protein: Flag- HA- Tandem Epitopes (N terminal on insert)
  Cloning method: Gateway Cloning
  Sequencing primers: 5′ atccacgctgttttgacctc; 3′ agaccgaggagagggttagg
Terms and licenses: Academic/Nonprofit Terms; Industry Terms: Not Available to Industry
How to cite: PB-Neo-TetO-Cdk12_Nterm_FlagHa was a gift from Phil Sharp (Addgene plasmid # 127179 ; http://n2t.net/addgene:127179 ; RRID:Addgene_127179)
