[The description below was written by a language model from this plasmid's Addgene catalogue record and pLannotate feature annotations shown in this document.]
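Description:
PB-Neo-TetO-Cdk12_Nterm_FlagHa is a 13.3 kb mammalian expression plasmid built on the PBNeo-TetO-Dest piggyBac destination vector. It is designed for transposase-mediated genomic integration of a doxycycline-inducible mouse Cdk12 transgene. It is propagated in E. coli through a high-copy ColE1/pUC-type origin with ampicillin selection (AmpR). The backbone also carries an f1 origin, lac-region remnants, and a yeast CEN/ARS element with a URA3 marker. These yeast parts would allow maintenance in S. cerevisiae, although the record assigns them no role. The piggyBac terminal repeats implied by the vector type are not called out in the feature table, which instead shows short phage lambda-derived fragments flanking the cargo region.

The payload is the mouse Cdk12 coding sequence (NM_001109626.1 isoform), inserted by Gateway cloning and therefore flanked by attB1 and attB2 sites. It carries an N-terminal tandem Flag-HA epitope; the annotation detects only a FLAG fragment upstream of the ORF. Expression is driven by a tetracycline response element with seven tetO copies fused to a minimal CMV promoter, and transcripts end at a bGH polyadenylation signal. Induction with doxycycline therefore requires a Tet transactivator, which is not annotated on this plasmid. A backbone V5 tag lies beyond attB2, and the record does not say whether it is translated. An adjacent cassette places NeoR under SV40 and PGK promoters with its own bGH poly(A), allowing G418 selection of stably integrated cells.

Cdk12 is a kinase that phosphorylates the RNA polymerase II C-terminal domain and regulates DNA repair gene expression. The construct suits inducible expression of tagged Cdk12, with the epitopes available for detection or purification.
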