Features (pLannotate 1.2.2; 33 found; start..end, strand, type, name):
     30..458     -  rep_origin     f1 ori (sequence partly withheld): f1 bacteriophage origin of replication; arrow indicates direction of (+) strand synthesis
    463..618     -  CDS            lacZα (fragment): LacZα fragment of β-galactosidase; lacZ fragment
    620..739     +  CDS            B (fragment): PORTL_LAMBD - Experimental evidence at protein level: Swiss-Prot protein existence level 1. Forms the portal vertex of the capsid (PubMed:6228056, PubMed:6232391). This portal plays critical roles in head assembly, genome packaging, neck/tail attachment, and genome ejection (Probable). The portal protein multimerizes as a single ring-shaped homododecamer arranged around a central channel (PubMed:6232391). Binds to the terminase subunits to form the packaging machine (PubMed:7799432). From Escherichia phage lambda (Bacteriophage lambda).
    981..999     -  misc_feature   MCS (fragment): pBluescript multiple cloning site
   1021..1245    -  polyA_signal   bGH poly(A) signal: bovine growth hormone polyadenylation signal
   1305..1346    -  CDS            V5 tag: epitope tag from simian virus 5
   1348..1372    +  protein_bind   attB2: mutant version of attB; recombination site for the Gateway® BP reaction BP Clonase™
   1395..5843    -  CDS            Cdk12: CDK12_MOUSE - Also known as Crk7, Crkrs, Kiaa0904. Experimental evidence at protein level: Swiss-Prot protein existence level 1. Cyclin-dependent kinase that phosphorylates the C-terminal domain (CTD) of the large subunit of RNA polymerase II (POLR2A), thereby acting as a key regulator of transcription elongation. Regulates the expression of genes involved in DNA repair and is required for the maintenance of genomic stability. Preferentially phosphorylates 'Ser-5' in CTD repeats that are already phosphorylated at 'Ser-7', but can also phosphorylate 'Ser-2'. Required for RNA splicing, possibly
   5871..5891    -  CDS            FLAG (fragment): FLAG® epitope tag, followed by an enterokinase cleavage site
   5933..5957    -  protein_bind   attB1: mutant version of attB; recombination site for the Gateway® BP reaction BP Clonase™
   6090..6128    -  promoter       minimal CMV promoter: human cytomegalovirus (CMV) immediate early promoter
   6133..6150    -  misc_feature   MCS (fragment): pUC18/19 multiple cloning site
   6161..6431    -  protein_bind   tetracycline response element: contains seven copies of the tetracycline operator tetO tetracycline repressor TetR
   6534..6645    -  polyA_signal   bGH poly(A) signal: bovine growth hormone polyadenylation signal
   6683..7486    -  CDS            NeoR/KanR: aminoglycoside phosphotransferase from Tn5; aph(3')-II (or nptII); confers resistance to neomycin, kanamycin, and G418 (Geneticin®)
   7500..7985    -  promoter       PGK promoter: mouse phosphoglycerate kinase 1 promoter
   7990..8310    -  promoter       SV40 promoter: SV40 enhancer and early promoter
   8337..8355    -  misc_feature   MCS (fragment): pBluescript multiple cloning site
   8774..9217    +  CDS            B (fragment): PORTL_LAMBD - Experimental evidence at protein level: Swiss-Prot protein existence level 1. Forms the portal vertex of the capsid (PubMed:6228056, PubMed:6232391). This portal plays critical roles in head assembly, genome packaging, neck/tail attachment, and genome ejection (Probable). The portal protein multimerizes as a single ring-shaped homododecamer arranged around a central channel (PubMed:6232391). Binds to the terminase subunits to form the packaging machine (PubMed:7799432). From Escherichia phage lambda (Bacteriophage lambda).
   9253..9275    -  protein_bind   lac operator (fragment): The lac repressor binds to the lac operator to inhibit transcription in E. coli. This inhibition can be relieved by adding lactose or isopropyl-β-D-thiogalactopyranoside (IPTG). lac repressor encoded by lacI
   9279..9309    -  promoter       lac promoter: promoter for the E. coli lac operon
   9324..9345    -  protein_bind   CAP binding site: CAP binding activates transcription in the presence of cAMP. E. coli catabolite activator protein
   9358..9450    -  CDS            lacI (fragment): lac repressor; lacI; The lac repressor binds to the lac operator to inhibit transcription in E. coli. This inhibition can be relieved by adding lactose or isopropyl-β-D-thiogalactopyranoside (IPTG).
   9452..9571    -  rep_origin     RSF ori (fragment): Plasmids containing the RSF 1030 origin of replication can be propagated in E. coli cells that contain additional plasmids with compatible origins.
   9586..10089   +  misc_feature   CEN/ARS: S. cerevisiae CEN6 centromere fused to an autonomously replicating sequence
  10157..10192   +  CDS            rop (fragment): Rop protein, which maintains plasmids at low copy number; rop
  10294..10343   +  misc_feature   bom (fragment): basis of mobility region from pBR322
  10351..10566   +  promoter       URA3 promoter: S. cerevisiae URA3
  10567..11370   +  CDS            URA3: orotidine-5'-phosphate decarboxylase, required for uracil biosynthesis; S. cerevisiae URA3; yeast auxotrophic marker, counterselectable with 5-fluoroorotic acid (5-FOA)
  11449..11473   +  misc_feature   bom (fragment): basis of mobility region from pBR322
  11527..12115   -  rep_origin     ori: high-copy-number ColE1/pMB1/pBR322/pUC origin of replication
  12286..13146   -  CDS            AmpR: β-lactamase; bla; confers resistance to ampicillin, carbenicillin, and related antibiotics
  13147..13251   -  promoter       AmpR promoter: bla
>Addgene plasmid #127179 | PB-Neo-TetO-Cdk12_Nterm_FlagHa | addgene full sequence | sequence record 247939 | Addgene NGS Result
CTAAATTGTAAGCGTTAATATTTTGTTAAAATTCGCGTTAAATTTTTGTTAAATCAGCTCATTTTTTAAC
CAATAGGCCGAAATCGGCAAAATCCCTTATAAATCAAAAGAATAGACCGAGATAGGGT
[37 nt withheld, positions 129-165]
AAAGAACGTGGACTCCAACGTCAAAGG
[49 nt withheld, positions 193-241]
T
[91 nt withheld, positions 243-333]
G
[124 nt withheld, positions 335-458]
CCCATTCGCCATTCAGGCTGCGCAACTGTTGGGAAGGGCGATCGGTGCGGGCCTCTTCGCTATTACGCCA
GCTGGCGAAAGGGGGATGTGCTGCAAGGCGATTAAGTTGGGTAACGCCAGGGTTTTCCCAGTCACGACGT
TGTAAAACGACGGCCAGTGAGCGCGCCTCGTTCATTCACGTTTTTGAACCCGTGGAGGACGGGCAGACTC
GCGGTGCAAATGTGTTTTACAGCGTGATGGAGCAGATGAAGATGCTCGACACGCTGCAGAACACGCAGCT
AGATTAACCCTAGAAAGATAATCATATTGTGACGTACGTTAAAGATAATCATGTGTAAAATTGACGCATG
TGTTTTATCGGTCTGTATATCGAGGTTTATTTATTAATTTGAATAGATATTAAGTTTTATTATATTTACA
CTTACATACTAATAATAAATTCAACAAACAATTTATTTATGTTTATTTATTTATTAAAAAAAACAAAAAC
TCAAAATTTCTTCTATAAAGTAACAAAACTTTTATCGAATTCCTGCAGCCCAGCTTGATCCCGCCTCAGA
AGCCATAGAGCCCACCGCATCCCCAGCATGCCTGCTATTGTCTTCCCAATCCTCCCCCTTGCTGTCCTGC
CCCACCCCACCCCCCAGAATAGAATGACACCTACTCAGACAATGCGATGCAATTTCCTCATTTTATTAGG
AAAGGACAGTGGGAGTGGCACCTTCCAGGGTCAAGGAAGGCACGGGGGAGGGGCAAACAACAGATGGCTG
GCAACTAGAAGGCACAGTCGAGGCTGATCAGCGGGTTTAAACGGGCCCTCTAGAGGTTAGCGCTAGCTCA
TTACTACGTAGAATCGAGACCGAGGAGAGGGTTAGGGATAGGCTTACCAACCACTTTGTACAAGAAAGCT
GGGTCGAATTCGCCCTTCTCGAGTTAATAAGGAACTCCTCTCCCTCTTCCCCCTCGTGGTAGGACTCTTG
CAGCCCCCCTGTAGGGTTTTCCATAAGACTGAGCTGGGCCCCCCCACTGAAGCGTTGTTCCTGAGCTGTT
GGCCCCAGTGGTTCCCGGTCCCAGCTCCCCATAGTTTTGCAATTTGGTCTCTGCATGTACCACAGAGTTG
CTATTTCCCTCAGACTTGAGGAATGGTTGCCCAACCACTGAGTGTAATGCTAAGGGAACCCTGGTAAAAC
GGAGGTCCTGGTCCCCTGGGAACTGCACTGACCCTGTGCCCTGGTAGCTGTTGGACTCCCCAAGGTGGCT
CACAGAGCCTGAGAAGGTCCTGTTCTTCACCGGGGTCTGAACCAAAGATTCTGTCAAGGCTGGACCAGAA
CTGCGTTCATCAGTGTCAGCGGAACTGAACCCTGTCTCAGGCCCATCAGTATTTCCGTAAGTCCTGTTTG
GATGGGATCGGGTGGAGTATTCCATTGGTCTCAAGGCCTGGTGCTCATGTGGCAGGTGGCCAGGAGGCTC
TGCTTCAGGCTGGGATAAAAGTTGCAGCAAGGCGGCTGTCACGGCGGGATTCAACTCCTGGGGGGCGCTG
GAAAGATCGCCTTCAACCAGAGGGGGTGGAGGTGGCGGCGGTGGAGGTCCAGGGGGCTCAGGGGGCCTCT
TCTCTGGTGGAAGAATGTGAGGAGGACATGCTGCTGCCTCCTCCTGTGGCATTGTAGGAGTTCTTCGGGG
CCCCTGTGGCCCACTATTCTTGTCATTGGTGTTTTCCTCCAGGTTACCTGCTGGCTCTTGGGTTTTCATC
AGCTGACTCAAGAGAACTGCCAACACATTCTGCATGTCAGCTGGTGTGTTTGAAGCTTCAGGAGTTGTCT
GTTCAGCAGGAGGCAGGACCACAGGTACAGAAGGTACCTCCTTCAATGATTCTTCAGGGGCTATGGATTC
TGAGTCCTGCTGCTGGGAACTGGCTTCAGTCAGTGCACTAATAGACTGATTCAAGGCTTCAAGCTGCTGT
TGCATCTCTGGATTGGAGTGGATATTAAGCAGCTGTGCCATCTGAGGGATGCTCAGGTCAGTTTGGCTCT
GAAGCAGGTTTAATAACACTGCCAATTCACTTTGATTCAACTGCTGTGTGATGTCACCAAGGCCTACTGC
ATCCCCTGGACCAGGCTCTGCCTTGACAGGAGCAGGCTGAGGTGGTGCTGGGCTATTGTTTTTCACAGGC
TCAGCTGTTGTCCCTGAGGTAGTTTCTTTTCTAGAAGCTTTGGACGGAGGTGGATCTTCTATCACAATAC
CACTCTGTCGCTGCCGTCGACGTTTCTTACTCCACAATTCATGGCAATCCTGCCAGTGAGGTAGGTCTGG
AGGTGCCATTTTGCTGAGTTCCACATCTTTAAGAAAGTCACTCTGTAGGGTCTGTTCAGCTGTGCACCTC
TTGCTAGGATCCAGTGTCAGCATGTGGTCCAATAGATCAAGTGCCGCTGAAGGAATGAAAGAGAATTCTT
CTCTTAGGCGTCTCCTGTATTGCTTCTTCGGTTTCATGGTGTTGAAGTAGGGCAGCTTGATAACATCAGG
CCACACTGCTGGACAAGGACTACCACAGAGACGACTGATAAGTTCTAGCTGAGCCAGTTCTAAATTGGCT
TGAAAAATAGGTTTCTTTGTGAACAGTTCTCCAAGGATGCACCCACAGCTCCAAACATCAATGGCTGGTG
TGTATCTTTCCTCTCCAAGAAGAAGCTCTGGAGGTCGATACCAAAGAGTGATGACTTTGTTTGTGTAAGG
GCGACTCTCTTCAGAGTTATAGAGCCGAGCAAGTCCAAAATCTGCCAGTTTGATTTGCCCGCTGTTATTC
AGCAAAATGTTAGAACATTTAATATCCCGATGGAGGAAATTCTTTTTGTGACAGTAATCCAGTCCTTCCA
TTAGCTGTTTCATAAATGACTTGATATGGTCCTCAGAAAAGTGCACCAAACCTGATTCAAGCAGTCCCAT
TAAGTCATGGTCCATATATTCAAATACAAGGTAAAAGGCACCTTTGTCCTTCTTGAAATCCAGTGCATCT
TGTTTGTCTGTGACAATTTCCTTCATGTTTACAACACTCTGGTGAACTAATTGACGAAGAATCTTGATCT
CCCGGATGGCTGTGATTGGGAAGCCCTCTTTCTCATTGTCCAGCCGAACCTTCTTCAGAGCTACTAGTTC
TCCTGTGTCTTTGTCCTTGGCTTTATATACTTGGCCATAGGTCCCCTCTCCAATAATCCCAATAATGTCA
AACTTGTCCACACAGCGCTTCCCCCAATCACTTTCTGTTTGTCTTCTTTCTCCATAACGTGGACAACAAA
TTTTTGGTCTCTTTTTATATGGTTGTTGAGGTGGTGTAATTGCCTTTGGCTCTGGAGAATCTGGAGGCGA
TGGATCTCCTCCTGGTAGCTCAGGAGGAAGAGGCAAGTCTGTAAGCAAGTGGCGAGTCCTCTGTTCCTTC
TCTTTCTTTGCAGGCTTTGAAGGAAGTGTTTCTTTTGGACTATCCATGTCATCATCTCCAGGTAATAGGG
GAGGGAGGGGCAGAGGAGGCAATGTTGAAGTCTTCAGATGTGGAATAGCAGCTGTTATAGATACTTGAGT
CTTCATAGAAACCTGTACAGGGGGCTGAGAATTTGTCTGAGAGGATAGAGTAGATGTCCTTGGGTGAGGA
GAAGAGGGTAAAATTGAAGTACTTGAAACAGGAACTTGACTAAATGGTGGTTGGGGAGGAGGCAGAGGTG
GCTGCAGCGGAATAGCTGGTAGTGGAGGCAAAGGTGGCAAAGGGGGTGTCTGAGGTGGAGGGGTAGTAGC
TGGTAAAGGGGGTGGAGAAGTAATTGTGGGAAGAGGTGGAAGGGTCTCCTTTTCTGATGTCTCTGTCTCC
TTTGAAGTAACAATCACCTCTTTCGGTGCTACAGGTTTAACGTCCTTTGTTCCCTGTGCTTTCAAATCCT
TAGCAGGATGCTTCTGCAAGTTCTCATCCAACCTAACCTTCCCTGTGTCTAAACAATGTTTTACCTCTGG
GTTTGAATGTGCTACAGTAACCAGTTCAGTATCTGGGGTCGATTTTTCTGATTTTATACTTCTGGGTAAC
TTTTTAGACTCTAACCCTGACTCCTTCACCTCAAGTTTCTCTTTTTTAGGCAAAATTATAGGTGAACTCT
TGGACTCTTTTCCATCCATTTTTGCTGCTGCAGCAGCTGCTGCTCTTTCCTTCTTTTTTCTACTGAGTTC
AGCTCCCAGGCTGGAATTCAATGGAAGCCTGACAGGTGAGATACTGGAATGACGACTGCGTGACCCGGAT
CGCTTCTTTTTACTATGAGAAGATGAGTGTCTTGAATATGCAGGACTTCTACTTCTGGACTTCATGGATT
TCCTACTGGGGAGTGGACTCCGACTCAGAGACCTCTTGCTCAGGAAAGGGCTGCTTGATCGCCTTCGGCC
ATAGGGGCTGGGTGATCTCCCGCTGTAAGAGCCGCTCCTTTCATAGCTGGAGGACCGTCTCCGGCTATAG
GGACTCACAGACCTCTGTCGTCGGCTGTAAGGACTGGGTGACCGAGTGCTGGACTGGTAAGCAGAAGGCT
CTTTGTAAGGTGGGCTGATTGACTGCCTTCTTGAGGTACTTCCAGGACTCTTCTTGTAGGAGTCATAGTT
GCTAGAAGTGTGAGACCTTGGGGGGCTAAGATCGTAGTCTTGGCCATAAGAAGCTCCGGAAGGGCTGTCA
TCTTGCTTGGAACTGTCAGACCATTTCCTATGGGGACTCCTGGATCTCCGTTTAGGGCTAGCCACGGTTT
TGTAACTTTTGGGTGTTTCCCTTTTCCGATGACTTTTACTCCGGTCCTTGTATCCAGACTTTAACTCTCG
CTCTTTGCGGGTCTTCTCCTTGTGCATTTTGGACGACCTGGATTCCTTGCTGCCGCTTTTGGATAGCTGG
GCCTTCCCATAATCATCACTCCCCTCCACGGACCGTTTGGAACTGCCCGATACCCGGTCCTTCATAGATC
CAGATTTGGAGACTTCCTGATTTTTTTCCTTTTCCGTCTGTTTAGTTTTTAGCAAGTCTCGGGACCGCCG
GTGCTGGTGGTGACGATGTCGGTGCAGGCGATCGCTCCGATCCGTTCCCCGACGTTCCTCGTTCTCCCTC
CGGTCTGATTTGAAGGCCGTGTCATCGGAGAAGGTGTCTGAATCAGAGCTGATGTCATCGTACTCCACCA
GTGGTTTGATTATGGTACCCAAAGATGCCGCTTCGGGGGTCACCAGCCCCACGTCTTTGGAGTGCTTGGA
CTTATGCCGCTTGTGCTTCGACACCAAGCGGTGACGCTCCCTGCTGTTGGAGCTGCCACCTCCCGATGAC
GGCTGCGAAGTTCCAGAAGCTCCTCCGCTCCCGTCCTTCTTGCCCCCATGTCTCTCGGAATTGGGAGCGT
AATCGGGCACGTCATAAGGGTACTTGTCATCGTCGTCCTTGTAGTCCATGGTGGCGGCGAGCTCAGTAGT
AAGGGCGAATTCGGAGCCTGCTTTTTTGTACAAACTTGTTGATATCTGCACTAGTGGATCCGAGCTCGGT
ACGAATTCGGGGCCGCGGAGGCTGGATCGGTCCCGGTGTCTTCTATGGAGGTCAAAACAGCGTGGATGGC
GTCTCCAGGCGATCTGACGGTTCACTAAACGAGCTCTGCTTATATAGGCCTCCCACCGTACACGCCTACC
TCGACCCGGGTACCGAGCTCGACTTTCACTTTTCTCTATCACTGATAGGGAGTGGTAAACTCGACTTTCA
CTTTTCTCTATCACTGATAGGGAGTGGTAAACTCGACTTTCACTTTTCTCTATCACTGATAGGGAGTGGT
AAACTCGACTTTCACTTTTCTCTATCACTGATAGGGAGTGGTAAACTCGACTTTCACTTTTCTCTATCAC
TGATAGGGAGTGGTAAACTCGACTTTCACTTTTCTCTATCACTGATAGGGAGTGGTAAACTCGACTTTCA
CTTTTCTCTATCACTGATAGGGAGTGGTAAACTCGAGTTGCCTGCTATTGTCTTCCCAATCCTCCCCCTT
GCTGTCCTGCCCCACCCCACCCCCCAGAATAGAATGACACCTACTCAGACAATGCGATGCAATTTCCTCA
TTTTATTAGGAAAGGACAGTGGGAGTGGCACCTTCCAGGGTCAAGGAAGGCACGGGGGAGGGGCAAACAA
CAGATGGCTGGCAACTAGAAGGCACAGTCGAGGCTGATCAGCGAGCTCTAGAGAATTGATCCCCTCAGAA
GAACTCGTCAAGAAGGCGATAGAAGGCGATGCGCTGCGAATCGGGAGCGGCGATACCGTAAAGCACGAGG
AAGCGGTCAGCCCATTCGCCGCCAAGCTCTTCAGCAATATCACGGGTAGCCAACGCTATGTCCTGATAGC
GGTCCGCCACACCCAGCCGGCCACAGTCGATGAATCCAGAAAAGCGGCCATTTTCCACCATGATATTCGG
CAAGCAGGCATCGCCATGGGTCACGACGAGATCATCGCCGTCGGGCATGCGCGCCTTGAGCCTGGCGAAC
AGTTCGGCTGGCGCGAGCCCCTGATGCTCTTCGTCCAGATCATCCTGATCGACAAGACCGGCTTCCATCC
GAGTACGTGCTCGCTCGATGCGATGTTTCGCTTGGTGGTCGAATGGGCAGGTAGCCGGATCAAGCGTATG
CAGCCGCCGCATTGCATCAGCCATGATGGATACTTTCTCGGCAGGAGCAAGGTGAGATGACAGGAGATCC
TGCCCCGGCACTTCGCCCAATAGCAGCCAGTCCCTTCCCGCTTCAGTGACAACGTCGAGCACAGCTGCGC
AAGGAACGCCCGTCGTGGCCAGCCACGATAGCCGCGCTGCCTCGTCCTGCAGTTCATTCAGGGCACCGGA
CAGGTCGGTCTTGACAAAAAGAACCGGGCGCCCCTGCGCTGACAGCCGGAACACGGCGGCATCAGAGCAG
CCGATTGTCTGTTGTGCCCAGTCATAGCCGAATAGCCTCTCCACCCAAGCGGCCGGAGAACCTGCGTGCA
ATCCATCTTGTTCAATGGCCGATCCCATATTGGCTGCAGGTCGAAAGGCCCGGAGATGAGGAAGAGGAGA
ACAGCGCGGCAGACGTGCGCTTTTGAAGCGTGCAGAATGCCGGGCCTCCGGAGGACCTTCGGGCGCCCGC
CCCGCCCCTGAGCCCGCCCCTGAGCCCGCCCCCGGACCCACCCCTTCCCAGCCTCTGAGCCCAGAAAGCG
AAGGAGCAAAGCTGCTATTGGCCGCTGCCCCAAAGGCCTACCCGCTTCCATTGCTCAGCGGTGCTGTCCA
TCTGCACGAGACTAGTGAGACGTGCTACTTCCATTTGTCACGTCCTGCACGACGCGAGCTGCGGGGCGGG
GGGGAACTTCCTGACTAGGGGAGGAGTAGAAGGTGGCGCGAAGGGGCCACCAAAGAACGGAGCCGGTTGG
CGCCTACCGGTGGATGTGGAATGTGTGCGAGGCCAGAGGCCACTTGTGTAGCGCCAAGTGCCCAGCGGGG
CTGCTAAAGCGCATGCTCCAGACTGCCTTGGGAAAAGTACTGCCTAGGCCTCCAAAAAAGCCTCCTCACT
ACTTCTGGAATAGCTCAGAGGCAGAGGCGGCCTCGGCCTCTGCATAAATAAAAAAAATTAGTCAGCCATG
GGGCGGAGAATGGGCGGAACTGGGCGGAGTTAGGGGCGGGATGGGCGGAGTTAGGGGCGGGACTATGGTT
GCTGACTAATTGAGATGCATGCTTTGCATACTTCTGCCTGCTGGGGAGCCTGGGGACTTTCCACACCTGG
TTGCTGACTAATTGAGATGCATGCTTTGCATACTTCTGCCTGCTGGGGAGCCTGGGGACTTTCCACACCC
TAACTGACACACACAGCAGAGATCCAGTTTGGTTAGATCTCGAGGTCGACGGTATCGTTGGCCGGTACTC
GACGTAGGGATAAGATCGGAAGAGCGGTTCAGCAGGAATGCCGAGACCGCGCCAACGATAAGCTATCTAT
AACAAGAAAATATATATATAATAAGTTATCACGTAAGTAGAACATGAAATAACAATATAATTATCGTATG
AGTTAAATCTTAAAAGTCACGTAAAAGATAATCATGCGTCATTTTGACTCACGCGGTCGTTATAGTTCAA
AATCAGTGACACTTACCGCATTGACAAGCACGCCTCACGGGAGCTCCAAGCGGCGACTGAGATGTCCTAA
ATGCACAGCGACGGATTCGCGCTATTTAGAAAGAGAGAGCAATATTTCAAGAATGCATGCGTCAATTTTA
CGCAGACTATCTTTCTAGGGTTAATCTAGCTGCATCAGGATCATATCGTCGGGTCTTTTTTCAATTGCTC
AGTCATCGCCCAAGCTGGCGCTATCTGGGCATCGGGGAGGAAGAAGCCCGTGCCTTTTCCCGCGAGGTTG
AAGCGGCATGGAAAGAGTTTGCCGAGGATGACTGCTGCTGCATTGACGTTGAGCGAAAACGCACGTTTAC
CATGATGATTCGGGAAGGTGTGGCCATGCACGCCTTTAACGGTGAACTGTTCGTTCAGGCCACCTGGGAT
ACCAGTTCGTCGCGGCTTTTCCGGACACAGTTCCGGATGGTCAGCCCGAAGCGCATCAGCAACCCGAACA
ATACCGGCGACAGCCGGAACTGCCGTGCCGGTGTGCAGATTAATGACAGCGGTGCGGCGCTGGGATATTA
CGTCAGCGAGGACGGGTATCCTGGCTGGATGCCGCAGAAATGGACATGGATACCCCGTGAGTTACCCGGC
GGGCGCGCTTGGCGTAATCATGGTCATAGCTGTTTCCTGTGTGAAATTGTTATCCGCTCACAATTCCACA
CAACATACGAGCCGGAAGCATAAAGTGTAAAGCCTGGGGTGCCTAATGAGTGAGCTAACTCACATTAATT
GCGTTGCGCTCACTGCCCGCTTTCCAGTCGGGAAACCTGTCGTGCCAGCTGCATTAATGAATCGGCCAAC
GCGCGGGGAGAGGCGGTTTGCGTATTGGGCGCTCTTCCGCTTCCTCGCTCACTGACTCGCTGCGCTCGGT
CGTTCGGCTGCGGCGAGCGGTATCAGCTCACTCAAAGGCGGTAATACGGTTATCCACAGAATCAGGGGAT
AACGCAGGAAAGACCTGGGTCCTTTTCATCACGTGCTATAAAAATAATTATAATTTAAATTTTTTAATAT
AAATATATAAATTAAAAATAGAAAGTAAAAAAAGAAATTAAAGAAAAAATAGTTTTTGTTTTCCGAAGAT
GTAAAAGACTCTAGGGGGATCGCCAACAAATACTACCTTTTATCTTGCTCTTCCTGCTCTCAGGTATTAA
TGCCGAATTGTTTCATCTTGTCTGTGTAGAAGACCACACACGAAAATCCTGTGATTTTACATTTTACTTA
TCGTTAATCGAATGTATATCTATTTAATCTGCTTTTCTTGTCTAATAAATATATATGTAAAGTACGCTTT
TTGTTGAAATTTTTTAAACCTTTGTTTATTTTTTTTTCTTCATTCCGTAACTCTTCTACCTTCTTTATTT
ACTTTCTAAAATCCAAATACAAAACATAAAAATAAATAAACACAGAGTAAATTCCCAAATTATTCCATCA
TTAAAAGATACGAGGCGCGTGTAAGTTACAGGCAAGCGATCCGTCTAAGAAACCATTATTATCATGACAT
TAACCTATAAAAATAGGCGTATCACGAGGCCCTTTCGTCTCGCGCGTTTCGGTGATGACGGTGAAAACCT
CTGACACATGCAGCTCCCGGAGACGGTCACAGCTTGTCTGTAAGCGGATGCCGGGAGCAGACAAGCCCGT
CAGGGCGCGTCAGCGGGTGTTGGCGGGTGTCGGGGCTGGCTTAACTATGCGGCATCAGAGCAGATTGTAC
TGAGAGTGCACCATACCACCTTTTCAATTCATCATTTTTTTTTTATTCTTTTTTTTGATTTCGGTTTCCT
TGAAATTTTTTTGATTCGGTAATCTCCGAACAGAAGGAAGAACGAAGGAAGGAGCACAGACTTAGATTGG
TATATATACGCATATGTAGTGTTGAAGAAACATGAAATTGCCCAGTATTCTTAACCCAACTGCACAGAAC
AAAAACCTGCAGGAAACGAAGATAAATCATGTCGAAAGCTACATATAAGGAACGTGCTGCTACTCATCCT
AGTCCTGTTGCTGCCAAGCTATTTAATATCATGCACGAAAAGCAAACAAACTTGTGTGCTTCATTGGATG
TTCGTACCACCAAGGAATTACTGGAGTTAGTTGAAGCATTAGGTCCCAAAATTTGTTTACTAAAAACACA
TGTGGATATCTTGACTGATTTTTCCATGGAGGGCACAGTTAAGCCGCTAAAGGCATTATCCGCCAAGTAC
AATTTTTTACTCTTCGAAGACAGAAAATTTGCTGACATTGGTAATACAGTCAAATTGCAGTACTCTGCGG
GTGTATACAGAATAGCAGAATGGGCAGACATTACGAATGCACACGGTGTGGTGGGCCCAGGTATTGTTAG
CGGTTTGAAGCAGGCGGCAGAAGAAGTAACAAAGGAACCTAGAGGCCTTTTGATGTTAGCAGAATTGTCA
TGCAAGGGCTCCCTATCTACTGGAGAATATACTAAGGGTACTGTTGACATTGCGAAGAGCGACAAAGATT
TTGTTATCGGCTTTATTGCTCAAAGAGACATGGGTGGAAGAGATGAAGGTTACGATTGGTTGATTATGAC
ACCCGGTGTGGGTTTAGATGACAAGGGAGACGCATTGGGTCAACAGTATAGAACCGTGGATGATGTGGTC
TCTACAGGATCTGACATTATTATTGTTGGAAGAGGACTATTTGCAAAGGGAAGGGATGCTAAGGTAGAGG
GTGAACGTTACAGAAAAGCAGGCTGGGAAGCATATTTGAGAAGATGCGGCCAGCAAAACTAAAAAACTGT
ATTATAAGTAAATGCATGTATACTAAACTCACAAATTAGAGCTTCAATTTAATTATATCAGTTATTACCC
TATGCGGTGTGAAATACCGCACAGAGCAAAAGGCCAGCAAAAGGCCAGGAACCGTAAAAAGGCCGCGTTG
CTGGCGTTTTTCCATAGGCTCCGCCCCCCTGACGAGCATCACAAAAATCGACGCTCAAGTCAGAGGTGGC
GAAACCCGACAGGACTATAAAGATACCAGGCGTTTCCCCCTGGAAGCTCCCTCGTGCGCTCTCCTGTTCC
GACCCTGCCGCTTACCGGATACCTGTCCGCCTTTCTCCCTTCGGGAAGCGTGGCGCTTTCTCATAGCTCA
CGCTGTAGGTATCTCAGTTCGGTGTAGGTCGTTCGCTCCAAGCTGGGCTGTGTGCACGAACCCCCCGTTC
AGCCCGACCGCTGCGCCTTATCCGGTAACTATCGTCTTGAGTCCAACCCGGTAAGACACGACTTATCGCC
ACTGGCAGCAGCCACTGGTAACAGGATTAGCAGAGCGAGGTATGTAGGCGGTGCTACAGAGTTCTTGAAG
TGGTGGCCTAACTACGGCTACACTAGAAGAACAGTATTTGGTATCTGCGCTCTGCTGAAGCCAGTTACCT
TCGGAAAAAGAGTTGGTAGCTCTTGATCCGGCAAACAAACCACCGCTGGTAGCGGTGGTTTTTTTGTTTG
CAAGCAGCAGATTACGCGCAGAAAAAAAGGATCTCAAGAAGATCCTTTGATCTTTTCTACGGGGTCTGAC
GCTCAGTGGAACGAAAACTCACGTTAAGGGATTTTGGTCATGAGATTATCAAAAAGGATCTTCACCTAGA
TCCTTTTAAATTAAAAATGAAGTTTTAAATCAATCTAAAGTATATATGAGTAAACTTGGTCTGACAGTTA
CCAATGCTTAATCAGTGAGGCACCTATCTCAGCGATCTGTCTATTTCGTTCATCCATAGTTGCCTGACTC
CCCGTCGTGTAGATAACTACGATACGGGAGGGCTTACCATCTGGCCCCAGTGCTGCAATGATACCGCGAG
ACCCACGCTCACCGGCTCCAGATTTATCAGCAATAAACCAGCCAGCCGGAAGGGCCGAGCGCAGAAGTGG
TCCTGCAACTTTATCCGCCTCCATCCAGTCTATTAATTGTTGCCGGGAAGCTAGAGTAAGTAGTTCGCCA
GTTAATAGTTTGCGCAACGTTGTTGCCATTGCTACAGGCATCGTGGTGTCACGCTCGTCGTTTGGTATGG
CTTCATTCAGCTCCGGTTCCCAACGATCAAGGCGAGTTACATGATCCCCCATGTTGTGCAAAAAAGCGGT
TAGCTCCTTCGGTCCTCCGATCGTTGTCAGAAGTAAGTTGGCCGCAGTGTTATCACTCATGGTTATGGCA
GCACTGCATAATTCTCTTACTGTCATGCCATCCGTAAGATGCTTTTCTGTGACTGGTGAGTACTCAACCA
AGTCATTCTGAGAATAGTGTATGCGGCGACCGAGTTGCTCTTGCCCGGCGTCAATACGGGATAATACCGC
GCCACATAGCAGAACTTTAAAAGTGCTCATCATTGGAAAACGTTCTTCGGGGCGAAAACTCTCAAGGATC
TTACCGCTGTTGAGATCCAGTTCGATGTAACCCACTCGTGCACCCAACTGATCTTCAGCATCTTTTACTT
TCACCAGCGTTTCTGGGTGAGCAAAAACAGGAAGGCAAAATGCCGCAAAAAAGGGAATAAGGGCGACACG
GAAATGTTGAATACTCATACTCTTCCTTTTTCAATATTATTGAAGCATTTATCAGGGTTATTGTCTCATG
AGCGGATACATATTTGAATGTATTTAGAAAAATAAACAAATAGGGGTTCCGCGCACATTTCCCCGAAAAG
TGCCAC
